Addgene plasmid #48346: pDONR P4-P1R-V5-6xHis
Purpose: Contributes the coding sequence of a V5-6xHis epitope tags cassette as the 5’-module during MultiSite Gateway-cloning of chimeric cDNAs encoding three-part fusion proteins.
Depositing lab: Anna Planas & Tomas Santalucia. Depositing organization: Instituto de Investigaciones Biomedicas Agusto Pi i Sunyer. Publication: A plasmid toolkit for cloning chimeric cDNAs encoding customized fusion proteins into any Gateway destination expression vector. Buj R, Iglesias N, Planas AM, Santalucia T. BMC Mol Biol. 2013 Aug 20;14(1):18. doi: 10.1186/1471-2199-14-18. PubMed 23957834.
Backbone
  Vector backbone: pDONRP4-P1R
  Backbone manufacturer: Life Technologies/Invitrogen
  Backbone size w/o insert (bp): 2645
  Total vector size (bp): 2745
  Vector type: Gateway entry clone
Growth in bacteria
  Bacterial resistance: Kanamycin, 50 μg/mL
  Growth temperature: 37°C
  Growth strain: Top10
  Copy number: High Copy
Gene/Insert
  Gene/Insert name: V5 and 6xHis epitope tags cassette
  Species: Synthetic
  Insert size (bp): 100
  Mutation: Contains a Kozak sequence and initiation codon upstream of V5 tag. Does not contain a stop codon.
  Promoter: none
  Cloning method: Gateway Cloning
  Sequencing primers: 5′ M13 forward (-20); 3′ M13 reverse
Resource information
  A portion of this plasmid was derived from a plasmid made by: Life Technologies
Terms and licenses: Academic/Nonprofit Terms; Industry Terms: Not Available to Industry
How to cite: pDONR P4-P1R-V5-6xHis was a gift from Anna Planas & Tomas Santalucia (Addgene plasmid # 48346 ; http://n2t.net/addgene:48346 ; RRID:Addgene_48346)
