[The description below was written by a language model from this plasmid's Addgene catalogue record and pLannotate feature annotations shown in this document.]
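Description:
pDONR P4-P1R-V5-6xHis is a small (about 2.7 kb) Gateway entry clone built in the Invitrogen pDONR P4-P1R donor backbone and designed as a module for MultiSite Gateway assembly rather than as an expression plasmid. It is maintained in E. coli at high copy number through a ColE1/pUC-type origin and selected with kanamycin via the aph(3')-Ia KanR gene. The backbone also carries rrnB T1 and T2 transcription terminators upstream of the recombination cassette, which insulate the insert from read-through transcription, along with short lacI and lacZα remnants, a T7 promoter on the reverse strand downstream of the cassette, and M13 forward and reverse sequencing primer sites.

The payload is a synthetic cassette of roughly 100 bp encoding tandem V5 and 6xHis epitope tags. It begins with a Kozak sequence and initiation codon ahead of the V5 tag and deliberately lacks a stop codon, so translation can start in this module and continue into downstream modules. No promoter is present in the insert; expression depends on the destination vector chosen. The automated annotation picks out the V5 tag but not the 6xHis stretch. It flags the upstream recombination site as an attL1 fragment overlapping an attB4 core, consistent with the attL4 site expected for a P4-P1R entry clone, and it places an attR1 site downstream. In an LR reaction with compatible middle and 3' entry clones, this plasmid supplies the 5' element of a chimeric cDNA encoding a three-part fusion protein. The product therefore carries an N-terminal V5-6xHis tag, useful for immunodetection and metal-affinity purification, in any suitable Gateway destination expression vector.
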