Features (pLannotate 1.2.2; 11 found; start..end, strand, type, name):
    121..213     +  CDS            lacI (fragment): lac repressor; lacI; The lac repressor binds to the lac operator to inhibit transcription in E. coli. This inhibition can be relieved by adding lactose or isopropyl-β-D-thiogalactopyranoside (IPTG).
    268..295     -  terminator     rrnB T2 terminator: transcription terminator T2 from the E. coli rrnB gene
    427..470     +  terminator     rrnB T1 terminator: Escherichia coli rrnB; transcription terminator T1 from the E. coli rrnB gene
    517..553     -  CDS            lacZα (fragment): LacZα fragment of β-galactosidase; lacZ fragment
    592..677     +  protein_bind   attL1 (fragment): mutant version of attL; recombination site for the Gateway® LR reaction LR Clonase™
    668..688     +  protein_bind   attB4: mutant version of attB; core recombination site for the Gateway® BP reaction BP Clonase™
    721..762     +  CDS            V5 tag: epitope tag from simian virus 5
    790..914     +  protein_bind   attR1: mutant version of attR; recombination site for the Gateway® LR reaction LR Clonase™
    987..1005    -  promoter       T7 promoter: promoter for bacteriophage T7 RNA polymerase
   1139..1948    +  CDS            KanR: aminoglycoside phosphotransferase; aph(3')-Ia; confers resistance to kanamycin in bacteria or G418 (Geneticin®) in eukaryotes
   2095..2683    +  rep_origin     ori: high-copy-number ColE1/pMB1/pBR322/pUC origin of replication
>Addgene plasmid #48346 | pDONR P4-P1R-V5-6xHis | depositor full sequence | sequence record 70499 | pDONR P4-P1R-V5-6xHis sequence 2745 bps
CTTTCCTGCGTTATCCCCTGATTCTGTGGATAACCGTATTACCGCCTTTGAGTGAGCTGATACCGCTCGC
CGCAGCCGAACGACCGAGCGCAGCGAGTCAGTGAGCGAGGAAGCGGAAGAGCGCCCAATACGCAAACCGC
CTCTCCCCGCGCGTTGGCCGATTCATTAATGCAGCTGGCACGACAGGTTTCCCGACTGGAAAGCGGGCAG
TGAGCGCAACGCAATTAATACGCGTACCGCTAGCCAGGAAGAGTTTGTAGAAACGCAAAAAGGCCATCCG
TCAGGATGGCCTTCTGCTTAGTTTGATGCCTGGCAGTTTATGGCGGGCGTCCTGCCCGCCACCCTCCGGG
CCGTTGCTTCACAACGTTCAAATCCGCTCCCGGCGGATTTGTCCTACTCAGGAGAGCGTTCACCGACAAA
CAACAGATAAAACGAAAGGCCCAGTCTTCCGACTGAGCCTTTCGTTTTATTTGATGCCTGGCAGTTCCCT
ACTCTCGCGTTAACGCTAGCATGGATGTTTTCCCAGTCACGACGTTGTAAAACGACGGCCAGTCTTAAGC
TCGGGCCCGCGTTAACGCTACCATGGAGCTCCAAATAATGATTTTATTTTGACTGATAGTGACCTGTTCG
TTGCAACAAATTGATAAGCAATGCTTTTTTATAATGCCAACTTTGTATAGAAAAGTTGCCGCCACCATGG
GTACCGAGCTCGGATCCGAAGGTAAGCCTATCCCTAACCCTCTCCTCGGTCTCGATTCTACGCGTACCGG
TCATCATCACCATCACCATACAAGTTTGTACAAAAAAGTTGAACGAGAAACGTAAAATGATATAAATATC
AATATATTAAATTAGATTTTGCATAAAAAACAGACTACATAATACTGTAAAACACAACATATGCAGTCAC
TATGAACCAACTACTTAGATGGTATTAGTGACCTGTAGAATTCGAGCTCTAGAGCTGCAGGGCGGCCGCG
ATATCCCCTATAGTGAGTCGTATTACATGGTCATAGCTGTTTCCTGGCAGCTCTGGCCCGTGTCTCAAAA
TCTCTGATGTTACATTGCACAAGATAAAAATATATCATCATGAACAATAAAACTGTCTGCTTACATAAAC
AGTAATACAAGGGGTGTTATGAGCCATATTCAACGGGAAACGTCGAGGCCGCGATTAAATTCCAACATGG
ATGCTGATTTATATGGGTATAAATGGGCTCGCGATAATGTCGGGCAATCAGGTGCGACAATCTATCGCTT
GTATGGGAAGCCCGATGCGCCAGAGTTGTTTCTGAAACATGGCAAAGGTAGCGTTGCCAATGATGTTACA
GATGAGATGGTCAGACTAAACTGGCTGACGGAATTTATGCCTCTTCCGACCATCAAGCATTTTATCCGTA
CTCCTGATGATGCATGGTTACTCACCACTGCGATCCCCGGAAAAACAGCATTCCAGGTATTAGAAGAATA
TCCTGATTCAGGTGAAAATATTGTTGATGCGCTGGCAGTGTTCCTGCGCCGGTTGCATTCGATTCCTGTT
TGTAATTGTCCTTTTAACAGCGATCGCGTATTTCGTCTCGCTCAGGCGCAATCACGAATGAATAACGGTT
TGGTTGATGCGAGTGATTTTGATGACGAGCGTAATGGCTGGCCTGTTGAACAAGTCTGGAAAGAAATGCA
TAAACTTTTGCCATTCTCACCGGATTCAGTCGTCACTCATGGTGATTTCTCACTTGATAACCTTATTTTT
GACGAGGGGAAATTAATAGGTTGTATTGATGTTGGACGAGTCGGAATCGCAGACCGATACCAGGATCTTG
CCATCCTATGGAACTGCCTCGGTGAGTTTTCTCCTTCATTACAGAAACGGCTTTTTCAAAAATATGGTAT
TGATAATCCTGATATGAATAAATTGCAGTTTCATTTGATGCTCGATGAGTTTTTCTAATCAGAATTGGTT
AATTGGTTGTAACACTGGCAGAGCATTACGCTGACTTGACGGGACGGCGCAAGCTCATGACCAAAATCCC
TTAACGTGAGTTACGCGTCGTTCCACTGAGCGTCAGACCCCGTAGAAAAGATCAAAGGATCTTCTTGAGA
TCCTTTTTTTCTGCGCGTAATCTGCTGCTTGCAAACAAAAAAACCACCGCTACCAGCGGTGGTTTGTTTG
CCGGATCAAGAGCTACCAACTCTTTTTCCGAAGGTAACTGGCTTCAGCAGAGCGCAGATACCAAATACTG
TCCTTCTAGTGTAGCCGTAGTTAGGCCACCACTTCAAGAACTCTGTAGCACCGCCTACATACCTCGCTCT
GCTAATCCTGTTACCAGTGGCTGCTGCCAGTGGCGATAAGTCGTGTCTTACCGGGTTGGACTCAAGACGA
TAGTTACCGGATAAGGCGCAGCGGTCGGGCTGAACGGGGGGTTCGTGCACACAGCCCAGCTTGGAGCGAA
CGACCTACACCGAACTGAGATACCTACAGCGTGAGCATTGAGAAAGCGCCACGCTTCCCGAAGGGAGAAA
GGCGGACAGGTATCCGGTAAGCGGCAGGGTCGGAACAGGAGAGCGCACGAGGGAGCTTCCAGGGGGAAAC
GCCTGGTATCTTTATAGTCCTGTCGGGTTTCGCCACCTCTGACTTGAGCGTCGATTTTTGTGATGCTCGT
CAGGGGGGCGGAGCCTATGGAAAAACGCCAGCAACGCGGCCTTTTTACGGTTCCTGGCCTTTTGCTGGCC
TTTTGCTCACATGTT
