>Addgene plasmid #48346 | pDONR P4-P1R-V5-6xHis | addgene partial sequence | sequence record 72997 | M13pUC-Fwd
TTACGCTACCATGGAGCTCCAAATAATGATTTTATTTTGACTGATAGTGACCTGTTCGTTGCAACAAATT
GATAAGCAATGCTTTTTTATAATGCCAACTTTGTATAGAAAAGTTGCCGCCACCATGGGTACCGAGCTCG
GATCCGAAGGTAAGCCTATCCCTAACCCTCTCCTCGGTCTCGATTCTACGCGTACCGGTCATCATCACCA
TCACCATACAAGTTTGTACAAAAAAGTTGAACGAGAAACGTAAAATGATATAAATATCAATATATTAAAT
TAGATTTTGCATAAAAAACAGACTACATAATACTGTAAAACACAACATATGCAGTCACTATGAACCAACT
ACTTAGATGGTATTAGTGACCTGTAGAATTCGAGCTCTAGAGCTGCAGGGCGGCCGCGATATCCCCTATA
GTGAGTCGTATTACATGGTCATAGCTGTTTCCTGGCAGCTCTGGCCCGTGTCTCAAAATCTCTGATGTTA
CATTGCACAAGATAAAAATATATCATCATGAACAATAAAACTGTCTGCTTACATAAACAGTAATACAAGG
GGTGTTATGAGCCATATTCAACGGGAAACGTCGAGGCCGCGATTAAATTCCAACATGGATGCTGATTTAT
ATGGGTATAAATGGGCTCGCGATAATGTCGGGCAATCAGGTGCGACAATCTATCGCTTGTATGGGAAGCC
CGATGCGCCAGAGTTGTTTCTGAAACATGGCAAAGGTAGCGTTGCCAATGATGTTACAGATGAGATGGTC
AGACTAAACTGGCTGACGGAATTTATGCCTCTTCCGACCATCAAGCATTTTATCCGTACTCCTGATGATG
CATGGTTACTCACCACTGCGATCCCCGGAAAAACAGCATTCCAGGTATTAGAAGAATATCCTGATTCAGG
TGAAAATATTGTTGATGCGCTGGCAGTGTTCCTGCGCCGGTTGCATTCGATTCCTGGTTGGTAATGTCCT
TTTAACAGCGATCGCGTATTTCGTCTCGCTCAGGCGCAATCACGAATGAATAACGG
